>Addgene plasmid #33321 | pSG5-HA-CaMKKbeta rat FL WT | addgene partial sequence | sequence record 43295 | T7 5'-TAATACGACTCACTATAGGG-3'
ATGTATCCGTACGATGTACCCGACTACGCAGCTAGCTCATTATGTGTCTCTAGCCAGCCCACCAGCGACC
GGGCAGCCCCCCAGGATGAGCTGGGAAGCGGGGGTGTCAGCCGGGAAAGCCAGAAGCCCTGCGAGGCACT
GCGGGGACTCTCATCCTTAAGCATCCACTTGGGCATGGAATCCTTCATCGTGGTCACCGAGTGTGAACCA
GGCCGGGGCGTGGACCTCAGCCTGGCCAGAGACCAACCTCTGGAGGCCGATGGCCAGGAACTCCCTCTGG
ATGCCTCGGAACCTGAGTCACGGTCCCTGCTTTCTGGTCGCAAGATGTCCCTCCAGGAGCGGTCCCAGGG
CGGGCTGGCGTCCAGCAGCAGCCTGGACATGAATGGACGCTGCATCTGCCCATCCCTGTCCTACTCACCA
GCCAGCTCCCCACAGTCCTCTCCCCGGATGCCCCGGCGGCCCACAGTGGAGTCGCACCACGTCTCCATCA
CGGGTTTGCAGGACTGTGTGCAGCTGAATCAGTACACGCTGAAGGATGAAATTGGAAAGGGCTCCTATGG
CGTTGTCAAGCTGGCCTACAATGAAAATGACAATACTTATTATGCAATGAAAGTGCTGTCCAAAAAGAAG
CTGATCCGACAGGCCGGCTTTCCACGTCGCCCCCCACCTCGAGGTACTCGCCCAGCTCCAGGGGGCTGCA
TCCAGCCCAGGGGCCCCATCGAGCAGGTGTATCAGGAAATTGCCATCCTCAAGAAGCTGGATCACCCCAA
CGTGGTGAAGCTGGTGGAGGTCCTGGATGACCCTAACGAGGACCATCTGTACATGGTGTTTGAACTGGTC
AACCAAGGGCCTGTGATGGAAGTTCCCACCCTCAAGCCACTGTCTGAAGACCA
