[The description below was written by a language model from this plasmid's Addgene catalogue record.]
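Description:
pSG5-HA-CaMKKbeta rat FL WT is a mammalian expression plasmid built on the commercial pSG5 backbone (about 4.1 kb without insert). It is propagated in E. coli under ampicillin selection; the copy number is recorded as unknown, and no feature table is provided, so the origin of replication and other backbone elements are not itemised in the record. The backbone was modified by adding a blunt-end cloning site, which was used to introduce the insert and was lost in the process, so neither the 5′ nor the 3′ junction retains a usable restriction site. The listing of T7 as the 5′ sequencing primer suggests a T7 primer site lies upstream of the insert.

The payload is the full-length rat calcium/calmodulin-dependent protein kinase kinase beta coding sequence (CaMKKbeta, Camkk2; roughly 1.7 kb), expressed from the SV40 promoter and carrying an N-terminal HA epitope tag that allows detection or immunoprecipitation of the protein with anti-HA antibodies. Although designated wild type, the sequence differs from the GenBank reference at three positions (S3V, G96R and P108L). The depositors note that these differences were present in their original rat CaMKKbeta clone and consider them a natural variant rather than introduced mutations.

The associated publication concerns regulation of CaMKKbeta by multisite phosphorylation, so this plasmid probably serves as the full-length wild-type reference for expressing tagged kinase in mammalian cells, for example alongside mutant versions. The record does not list a mammalian selection marker.
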