Addgene plasmid #33321: pSG5-HA-CaMKKbeta rat FL WT
Depositing lab: Anthony Means. Depositing organization: Duke University. Publication: Ca2+/Calmodulin-dependent Protein Kinase Kinase {beta} Is Regulated by Multisite Phosphorylation. Green MF, Scott JW, Steel R, Oakhill JS, Kemp BE, Means AR. J Biol Chem. 2011 Aug 12;286(32):28066-79. Epub 2011 Jun 13. 10.1074/jbc.M111.251504 PubMed 21669867.
Backbone
  Vector backbone: pSG5
  Backbone manufacturer: Stratagene
  Backbone size w/o insert (bp): 4100
  Modifications to backbone: Added blunt end cloning site which was lost during cloning.
  Vector type: Mammalian Expression
Growth in bacteria
  Bacterial resistance: Ampicillin, 100 μg/mL
  Growth temperature: 37°C
  Growth strain: DH5alpha
  Copy number: Unknown
Gene/Insert
  Gene/Insert name: Calcium/Calmodulin dependent protein kinase kinase beta (alt names: CaMKKbeta; CaMKK2)
  Species: R. norvegicus (rat)
  Insert size (bp): 1700
  Mutation: S3V, G96R, and P108L
  GenBank ID: NM_031338
  Entrez Gene: Camkk2
  Promoter: SV40
  Tag / fusion protein: HA (N terminal on insert)
  Cloning method: Restriction Enzyme; 5′ cloning site None (destroyed during cloning); 3′ cloning site None (destroyed during cloning)
  Sequencing primers: 5′ T7
Terms and licenses: Academic/Nonprofit Terms; Industry Terms: Not Available to Industry
Depositor comments: The S3V, G96R, and P108L "mutations" were present in the original version of rat CaMKKbeta cloned by the Means lab. They believe these sequence differences represent a natural variant of the CaMKKbeta sequence and are not mutations.
How to cite: pSG5-HA-CaMKKbeta rat FL WT was a gift from Anthony Means (Addgene plasmid # 33321 ; http://n2t.net/addgene:33321 ; RRID:Addgene_33321)
